>Addgene plasmid #141788 | TFORF1048 | addgene full sequence | sequence record 415109 | Addgene NGS Result
TTAATGTAGTCTTATGCAATACTCTTGTAGTCTTGCAACATGGTAACGATGAGTTAGCAACATGCCTTAC
AAGGAGAGAAAAAGCACCGTGCATGCCGATTGGTGGAAGTAAGGTGGTACGATCGTGCCTTATTAGGAAG
GCAACAGACGGGTCTGACATGGATTGGACGAACCACTGAATTGCCGCATTGCAGAGATATTGTATTTAAG
TGCCTAGCTCGATACATAAACGGGTCTCTCTGGTTAGACCAGATCTGAGCCTGGGAGCTCTCTGGCTAAC
TAGGGAACCCACTGCTTAAGCCTCAATAAAGCTTGCCTTGAGTGCTTCAAGTAGTGTGTGCCCGTCTGTT
GTGTGACTCTGGTAACTAGAGATCCCTCAGACCCTTTTAGTCAGTGTGGAAAATCTCTAGCAGTGGCGCC
CGAACAGGGACTTGAAAGCGAAAGGGAAACCAGAGGAGCTCTCTCGACGCAGGACTCGGCTTGCTGAAGC
GCGCACGGCAAGAGGCGAGGGGCGGCGACTGGTGAGTACGCCAAAAATTTTGACTAGCGGAGGCTAGAAG
GAGAGAGATGGGTGCGAGAGCGTCAGTATTAAGCGGGGGAGAATTAGATCGCGATGGGAAAAAATTCGGT
TAAGGCCAGGGGGAAAGAAAAAATATAAATTAAAACATATAGTATGGGCAAGCAGGGAGCTAGAACGATT
CGCAGTTAATCCTGGCCTGTTAGAAACATCAGAAGGCTGTAGACAAATACTGGGACAGCTACAACCATCC
CTTCAGACAGGATCAGAAGAACTTAGATCATTATATAATACAGTAGCAACCCTCTATTGTGTGCATCAAA
GGATAGAGATAAAAGACACCAAGGAAGCTTTAGACAAGATAGAGGAAGAGCAAAACAAAAGTAAGACCAC
CGCACAGCAAGCGGCCGCTGATCTTCAGACCTGGAGGAGGAGATATGAGGGACAATTGGAGAAGTGAATT
ATATAAATATAAAGTAGTAAAAATTGAACCATTAGGAGTAGCACCCACCAAGGCAAAGAGAAGAGTGGTG
CAGAGAGAAAAAAGAGCAGTGGGAATAGGAGCTTTGTTCCTTGGGTTCTTGGGAGCAGCAGGAAGCACTA
TGGGCGCAGCGTCAATGACGCTGACGGTACAGGCCAGACAATTATTGTCTGGTATAGTGCAGCAGCAGAA
CAATTTGCTGAGGGCTATTGAGGCGCAACAGCATCTGTTGCAACTCACAGTCTGGGGCATCAAGCAGCTC
CAGGCAAGAATCCTGGCTGTGGAAAGATACCTAAAGGATCAACAGCTCCTGGGGATTTGGGGTTGCTCTG
GAAAACTCATTTGCACCACTGCTGTGCCTTGGAATGCTAGTTGGAGTAATAAATCTCTGGAACAGATTTG
GAATCACACGACCTGGATGGAGTGGGACAGAGAAATTAACAATTACACAAGCTTAATACACTCCTTAATT
GAAGAATCGCAAAACCAGCAAGAAAAGAATGAACAAGAATTATTGGAATTAGATAAATGGGCAAGTTTGT
GGAATTGGTTTAACATAACAAATTGGCTGTGGTATATAAAATTATTCATAATGATAGTAGGAGGCTTGGT
AGGTTTAAGAATAGTTTTTGCTGTACTTTCTATAGTGAATAGAGTTAGGCAGGGATATTCACCATTATCG
TTTCAGACCCACCTCCCAACCCCGAGGGGACCCATGCATTGCATCTCAATTAGTCAGCAACCAGGTGTGG
AAAGTCCCCAGGCTCCCCAGCAGGCAGAAGTATGCAAAGCATGCGTCTCAATTAGTCAGCAACCATAGTC
CCGCCCCTAACTCCGCCCATCCCGCCCCTAACTCCGCCCAGTTCCGCCCATTCTCCGCCCCATGGCTGAC
TAATTTTTTTTATTTATGCAGAGGCCGAGGCCGCCTCGGCCTCTGAGCTATTCCAGAAGTAGTGAGGAGG
CTTTTTTGGAGGCCTAGGCTTTTGCAAAAAGCTTTCTAGAGGTACCACCGGAGCTTACCATGACCGAGTA
CAAGCCCACGGTGCGCCTCGCCACCCGCGACGACGTCCCCAGGGCCGTACGCACCCTCGCCGCCGCGTTC
GCCGACTACCCCGCCACGCGCCACACCGTCGATCCGGACCGCCACATCGAGCGGGTCACCGAGCTGCAAG
AACTCTTCCTCACGCGCGTCGGGCTCGACATCGGCAAGGTGTGGGTCGCGGACGACGGCGCCGCCGTGGC
GGTCTGGACCACGCCGGAGAGCGTCGAAGCGGGGGCGGTGTTCGCCGAGATCGGCCCGCGCATGGCCGAG
TTGAGCGGTTCCCGGCTGGCCGCGCAGCAACAGATGGAAGGCCTCCTGGCGCCGCACCGGCCCAAGGAGC
CCGCGTGGTTCCTGGCCACCGTCGGCGTCTCGCCCGACCACCAGGGCAAGGGTCTGGGCAGCGCCGTCGT
GCTCCCCGGAGTGGAGGCGGCCGAGCGCGCCGGGGTGCCCGCCTTCCTGGAGACCTCCGCGCCCCGCAAC
CTCCCCTTCTACGAGCGGCTCGGCTTCACCGTCACCGCCGACGTCGAGGTGCCCGAAGGACCGCGCACCT
GGTGCATGACCCGCAAGCCCGGTGCCAGTTAACGAATTCTAGATCTTGAGACAAATGGCAGTATTCATCC
ACAATTTTAAAAGAAAAGGGGGGATTGGGGGGTACAGTGCAGGGGAAAGAATAGTAGACATAATAGCAAC
AGACATACAAACTAAAGAATTACAAAAACAAATTACAAAAATTCAAAATTTTCGGGTTTATTACAGGGAC
AGCAGAGATCCACTTTGGCGCCGGCTCGAGGCCTGCAGGTGCAAAGATGGATAAAGTTTTAAACAGAGAG
GAATCTTTGCAGCTAATGGACCTTCTAGGTCTTGAAAGGAGTGGGAATTGGCTCCGGTGCCCGTCAGTGG
GCAGAGCGCACATCGCCCACAGTCCCCGAGAAGTTGGGGGGAGGGGTCGGCAATTGAACCGGTGCCTAGA
GAAGGTGGCGCGGGGTAAACTGGGAAAGTGATGTCGTGTACTGGCTCCGCCTTTTTCCCGAGGGTGGGGG
AGAACCGTATATAAGTGCAGTAGTCGCCGTGAACGTTCTTTTTCGCAACGGGTTTGCCGCCAGAACACAG
GTAAGTGCCGTGTGTGGTTCCCGCGGGCCTGGCCTCTTTACGGGTTATGGCCCTTGCGTGCCTTGAATTA
CTTCCACCTGGCTGCAGTACGTGATTCTTGATCCCGAGCTTCGGGTTGGAAGTGGGTGGGAGAGTTCGAG
GCCTTGCGCTTAAGGAGCCCCTTCGCCTCGTGCTTGAGTTGAGGCCTGGCCTGGGCGCTGGGGCCGCCGC
GTGCGAATCTGGTGGCACCTTCGCGCCTGTCTCGCTGCTTTCGATAAGTCTCTAGCCATTTAAAATTTTT
GATGACCTGCTGCGACGCTTTTTTTCTGGCAAGATAGTCTTGTAAATGCGGGCCAAGATCTGCACACTGG
TATTTCGGTTTTTGGGGCCGCGGGCGGCGACGGGGCCCGTGCGTCCCAGCGCACATGTTCGGCGAGGCGG
GGCCTGCGAGCGCGGCCACCGAGAATCGGACGGGGGTAGTCTCAAGCTGGCCGGCCTGCTCTGGTGCCTG
GCCTCGCGCCGCCGTGTATCGCCCCGCCCTGGGCGGCAAGGCTGGCCCGGTCGGCACCAGTTGCGTGAGC
GGAAAGATGGCCGCTTCCCGGCCCTGCTGCAGGGAGCTCAAAATGGAGGACGCGGCGCTCGGGAGAGCGG
GCGGGTGAGTCACCCACACAAAGGAAAAGGGCCTTTCCGTCCTCAGCCGTCGCTTCATGTGACTCCACGG
AGTACCGGGCGCCGTCCAGGCACCTCGATTAGTTCTCGAGCTTTTGGAGTACGTCGTCTTTAGGTTGGGG
GGAGGGGTTTTATGCGATGGAGTTTCCCCACACTGAGTGGGTGGAGACTGAAGTTAGGCCAGCTTGGCAC
TTGATGTAATTCTCCTTGGAATTTGCCCTTTTTGAGTTTGGATCTTGGTTCATTCTCAAGCCTCAGACAG
TGGTTCAAAGTTTTTTTCTTCCATTTCAGGTGTCGTGAGGCTAGCACCGCCACCATGACCACATTTTTCA
CCAGCGTCCCCCCCTGGATTCAAGATGCAAAGCAGGAGGAGGAAGTGGGCTGGAAACTAGTTCCCAGGCC
TCGGGGCCGGGAGGCGGAGAGTCAAGTGAAGTGCCAATGTGAAATTTCGGGAACACCTTTCTCAAATGGG
GAGAAGCTGAGGCCTCACAGCCTCCCGCAACCAGAGCAGAGACCATATAGCTGCCCTCAGCTGCACTGTG
GCAAGGCTTTTGCTTCCAAATACAAGCTGTATAGGCACATGGCCACCCACTCAGCCCAGAAACCCCACCA
GTGTATGTACTGTGATAAGATGTTTCACCGCAAGGACCATCTGCGGAACCATCTGCAGACCCATGATCCT
AACAAAGAGGCCCTCCACTGCTCTGAGTGCGGTAAGAATTACAATACGAAGCTGGGCTACCGGCGCCACC
TGGCCATGCATGCTGCCAGCAGCGGTGACCTCAGCTGCAAGGTGTGCCTGCAGACCTTTGAGAGTACCCA
GGCCCTGCTAGAGCACCTGAAGGCCCACTCACGCCGGGTAGCAGGCGGTGCCAAGGAGAAGAAGCACCCC
TGTGACCACTGCGACCGGCGGTTCTATACTCGTAAGGATGTACGGCGGCACCTAGTGGTGCACACAGGCC
GTAAGGACTTCCTGTGCCAGTACTGTGCCCAGCGGTTTGGCCGTAAGGACCACCTGACGCGTCATGTCAA
GAAGAGCCACTCGCAGGAGCTGCTCAAGATCAAGACAGAGCCCGTGGACATGTTAGGCCTACTCAGCTGC
AGCTCCACAGTCAGTGTGAAGGAAGAGCTGAGCCCTGTGCTGTGCATGGCCTCTCGGGACGTAATGGGGA
CCAAGGCCTTCCCTGGCATGTTGCCCATGGGCATGTATGGTGCCCACATCCCTACCATGCCCAGCACGGG
CGTGCCACACTCCCTGGTGCACAACACGCTGCCCATGGGTATGAGCTACCCTCTGGAATCCTCACCTATC
TCTTCCCCAGCTCAGCTCCCTCCAAAATACCAGCTTGGATCTACCTCATACTTGCCCGACAAATTGCCCA
AAGTGGAGGTGGATAGTTTTCTGGCGGAGCTTCCTGGAAGCCTGTCTCTCTCATCCGCTGAACCCCAGCC
CGCCTCACCTCAGCCGGCGGCAGCTGCGGCCCTCCTAGATGAAGCACTGCTTGCCAAGAGCCCCGCCAAC
CTCTCTGAGGCCCTCTGCGCTGCTAATGTGGACTTCTCCCACCTACTGGGCTTTCTTCCACTCAACCTGC
CCCCGTGTAACCCACCTGGGGCCACAGGAGGCCTGGTCATGGGCTACTCCCAGGCTGAGGCACAGCCCCT
GCTTACCACTTTGCAAGCTCAGCCTCAAGATTCCCCAGGAGCTGGGGGACCACTGAACTTTGGGCCTCTG
CACTCCTTGCCTCCTGTCTTCACGTCTGGCCTGAGTAGCACCACCCTGCCTCGTTTCCATCAAGCATTCC
AGTAGTAATGAACTAGTCCGTAACTTGAAAGTATTTCGATTTCTTGGCTTTATATATCTTGTGGAAAGGA
CGAATTTGCCACATAGCAAGACAAAGAACGCGTTAAGTCGACAATCAACCTCTGGATTACAAAATTTGTG
AAAGATTGACTGGTATTCTTAACTATGTTGCTCCTTTTACGCTATGTGGATACGCTGCTTTAATGCCTTT
GTATCATGCTATTGCTTCCCGTATGGCTTTCATTTTCTCCTCCTTGTATAAATCCTGGTTGCTGTCTCTT
TATGAGGAGTTGTGGCCCGTTGTCAGGCAACGTGGCGTGGTGTGCACTGTGTTTGCTGACGCAACCCCCA
CTGGTTGGGGCATTGCCACCACCTGTCAGCTCCTTTCCGGGACTTTCGCTTTCCCCCTCCCTATTGCCAC
GGCGGAACTCATCGCCGCCTGCCTTGCCCGCTGCTGGACAGGGGCTCGGCTGTTGGGCACTGACAATTCC
GTGGTGTTGTCGGGGAAATCATCGTCCTTTCCTTGGCTGCTCGCCTGTGTTGCCACCTGGATTCTGCGCG
GGACGTCCTTCTGCTACGTCCCTTCGGCCCTCAATCCAGCGGACCTTCCTTCCCGCGGCCTGCTGCCGGC
TCTGCGGCCTCTTCCGCGTCTTCGCCTTCGCCCTCAGACGAGTCGGATCTCCCTTTGGGCCGCCTCCCCG
CGTCGACTTTAAGACCAATGACTTACAAGGCAGCTGTAGATCTTAGCCACTTTTTAAAAGAAAAGGGGGG
ACTGGAAGGGCTAATTCACTCCCAACGAAGACAAGATCTGCTTTTTGCTTGTACTGGGTCTCTCTGGTTA
GACCAGATCTGAGCCTGGGAGCTCTCTGGCTAACTAGGGAACCCACTGCTTAAGCCTCAATAAAGCTTGC
CTTGAGTGCTTCAAGTAGTGTGTGCCCGTCTGTTGTGTGACTCTGGTAACTAGAGATCCCTCAGACCCTT
TTAGTCAGTGTGGAAAATCTCTAGCAGTACGTATAGTAGTTCATGTCATCTTATTATTCAGTATTTATAA
CTTGCAAAGAAATGAATATCAGAGAGTGAGAGGAACTTGTTTATTGCAGCTTATAATGGTTACAAATAAA
GCAATAGCATCACAAATTTCACAAATAAAGCATTTTTTTCACTGCATTCTAGTTGTGGTTTGTCCAAACT
CATCAATGTATCTTATCATGTCTGGCTCTAGCTATCCCGCCCCTAACTCCGCCCATCCCGCCCCTAACTC
CGCCCAGTTCCGCCCATTCTCCGCCCCATGGCTGACTAATTTTTTTTATTTATGCAGAGGCCGAGGCCGC
CTCGGCCTCTGAGCTATTCCAGAAGTAGTGAGGAGGCTTTTTTGGAGGCCTAGGGACGTACCCAATTCGC
CCTATAGTGAGTCGTATTACGCGCGCTCACTGGCCGTCGTTTTACAACGTCGTGACTGGGAAAACCCTGG
CGTTACCCAACTTAATCGCCTTGCAGCACATCCCCCTTTCGCCAGCTGGCGTAATAGCGAAGAGGCCCGC
ACCGATCGCCCTTCCCAACAGTTGCGCAGCCTGAATGGCGAATGGG
[124 nt withheld, positions 7187-7310]
C
[91 nt withheld, positions 7312-7402]
A
[49 nt withheld, positions 7404-7452]
CCTTTGACGTTGGAGTCCACGTTCTTT
[37 nt withheld, positions 7480-7516]
ACCCTATCTCGGTCTATTCTTTTGATTTATAAGGGATTTTGCCGATTTCGGCCTATTGGTTAAAAAATGA
GCTGATTTAACAAAAATTTAACGCGAATTTTAACAAAATATTAACGCTTACAATTTAGGTGGCACTTTTC
GGGGAAATGTGCGCGGAACCCCTATTTGTTTATTTTTCTAAATACATTCAAATATGTATCCGCTCATGAG
ACAATAACCCTGATAAATGCTTCAATAATATTGAAAAAGGAAGAGTATGAGTATTCAACATTTCCGTGTC
GCCCTTATTCCCTTTTTTGCGGCATTTTGCCTTCCTGTTTTTGCTCACCCAGAAACGCTGGTGAAAGTAA
AAGATGCTGAAGATCAGTTGGGTGCACGAGTGGGTTACATCGAACTGGATCTCAACAGCGGTAAGATCCT
TGAGAGTTTTCGCCCCGAAGAACGTTTTCCAATGATGAGCACTTTTAAAGTTCTGCTATGTGGCGCGGTA
TTATCCCGTATTGACGCCGGGCAAGAGCAACTCGGTCGCCGCATACACTATTCTCAGAATGACTTGGTTG
AGTACTCACCAGTCACAGAAAAGCATCTTACGGATGGCATGACAGTAAGAGAATTATGCAGTGCTGCCAT
AACCATGAGTGATAACACTGCGGCCAACTTACTTCTGACAACGATCGGAGGACCGAAGGAGCTAACCGCT
TTTTTGCACAACATGGGGGATCATGTAACTCGCCTTGATCGTTGGGAACCGGAGCTGAATGAAGCCATAC
CAAACGACGAGCGTGACACCACGATGCCTGTAGCAATGGCAACAACGTTGCGCAAACTATTAACTGGCGA
ACTACTTACTCTAGCTTCCCGGCAACAATTAATAGACTGGATGGAGGCGGATAAAGTTGCAGGACCACTT
CTGCGCTCGGCCCTTCCGGCTGGCTGGTTTATTGCTGATAAATCTGGAGCCGGTGAGCGTGGGTCTCGCG
GTATCATTGCAGCACTGGGGCCAGATGGTAAGCCCTCCCGTATCGTAGTTATCTACACGACGGGGAGTCA
GGCAACTATGGATGAACGAAATAGACAGATCGCTGAGATAGGTGCCTCACTGATTAAGCATTGGTAACTG
TCAGACCAAGTTTACTCATATATACTTTAGATTGATTTAAAACTTCATTTTTAATTTAAAAGGATCTAGG
TGAAGATCCTTTTTGATAATCTCATGACCAAAATCCCTTAACGTGAGTTTTCGTTCCACTGAGCGTCAGA
CCCCGTAGAAAAGATCAAAGGATCTTCTTGAGATCCTTTTTTTCTGCGCGTAATCTGCTGCTTGCAAACA
AAAAAACCACCGCTACCAGCGGTGGTTTGTTTGCCGGATCAAGAGCTACCAACTCTTTTTCCGAAGGTAA
CTGGCTTCAGCAGAGCGCAGATACCAAATACTGTTCTTCTAGTGTAGCCGTAGTTAGGCCACCACTTCAA
GAACTCTGTAGCACCGCCTACATACCTCGCTCTGCTAATCCTGTTACCAGTGGCTGCTGCCAGTGGCGAT
AAGTCGTGTCTTACCGGGTTGGACTCAAGACGATAGTTACCGGATAAGGCGCAGCGGTCGGGCTGAACGG
GGGGTTCGTGCACACAGCCCAGCTTGGAGCGAACGACCTACACCGAACTGAGATACCTACAGCGTGAGCT
ATGAGAAAGCGCCACGCTTCCCGAAGGGAGAAAGGCGGACAGGTATCCGGTAAGCGGCAGGGTCGGAACA
GGAGAGCGCACGAGGGAGCTTCCAGGGGGAAACGCCTGGTATCTTTATAGTCCTGTCGGGTTTCGCCACC
TCTGACTTGAGCGTCGATTTTTGTGATGCTCGTCAGGGGGGCGGAGCCTATGGAAAAACGCCAGCAACGC
GGCCTTTTTACGGTTCCTGGCCTTTTGCTGGCCTTTTGCTCACATGTTCTTTCCTGCGTTATCCCCTGAT
TCTGTGGATAACCGTATTACCGCCTTTGAGTGAGCTGATACCGCTCGCCGCAGCCGAACGACCGAGCGCA
GCGAGTCAGTGAGCGAGGAAGCGGAAGAGCGCCCAATACGCAAACCGCCTCTCCCCGCGCGTTGGCCGAT
TCATTAATGCAGCTGGCACGACAGGTTTCCCGACTGGAAAGCGGGCAGTGAGCGCAACGCAATTAATGTG
AGTTAGCTCACTCATTAGGCACCCCAGGCTTTACACTTTATGCTTCCGGCTCGTATGTTGTGTGGAATTG
TGAGCGGATAACAATTTCACACAGGAAACAGCTATGACCATGATTACGCCAAGCGCGCAATTAACCCTCA
CTAAAGGGAACAAAAGCTGGAGCTGCAAGC
Features (pLannotate 1.2.2; 32 found; start..end, strand, type, name):
      5..231     +  promoter       RSV promoter: Rous sarcoma virus enhancer/promoter
    232..412     +  LTR            5' LTR (truncated): truncated 5' long terminal repeat (LTR) from HIV-1
    459..584     +  misc_feature   HIV-1 Ψ: packaging signal of human immunodeficiency virus type 1
    568..931     +  CDS            HIV-1 gag (fragment): gag protein from human immunodeficiency virus 1; gag
   1077..1310    +  misc_feature   RRE: The Rev response element (RRE) of HIV-1 allows for Rev-dependent mRNA export from the nucleus to the cytoplasm.
   1687..1713    +  CDS            Rev (fragment): human immunodeficiency virus 1 (HIV-1) Rev protein; rev; enhances nuclear export of unspliced and incompletely spliced viral mRNAs
   1720..1743    +  promoter       SV40 promoter (fragment): SV40 early promoter
   1744..1815    +  promoter       SV40 promoter (fragment): SV40 enhancer and early promoter
   1839..1974    +  rep_origin     SV40 ori: SV40 origin of replication
   2020..2616    +  CDS            PuroR (fragment): puromycin N-acetyltransferase; pac from Streptomyces; confers resistance to puromycin
   2665..2782    +  misc_feature   cPPT/CTS: central polypurine tract and central termination sequence of HIV-1
   2847..2913    +  CDS            small t antigen (fragment): SV40 (simian virus 40) small t antigen
   2920..4098    +  promoter       EF-1α promoter: strong constitutive promoter for human elongation factor EF-1α
   4115..5602    +  CDS            PLAGL2: PLAL2_HUMAN - Also known as KIAA0198. Experimental evidence at protein level: Swiss-Prot protein existence level 1. Shows weak transcriptional activatory activity. From Homo sapiens (Human).
   5618..5671    +  promoter       U6 promoter (fragment): RNA polymerase III promoter for human U6 snRNA
   5686..5702    -  CDS            M13 gene XI (fragment): pXI; XI; phage assembly
   5713..6301    +  misc_feature   WPRE: woodchuck hepatitis virus posttranscriptional regulatory element
   6352..6371    +  misc_feature   cPPT/CTS (fragment): central polypurine tract and central termination sequence of HIV-1
   6373..6606    +  LTR            3' LTR (ΔU3): self-inactivating 3' long terminal repeat (LTR) from HIV-1
   6684..6805    +  polyA_signal   SV40 poly(A) signal: SV40 polyadenylation signal
   6845..6980    +  rep_origin     SV40 ori: SV40 origin of replication
   7001..7019    -  promoter       T7 promoter: promoter for bacteriophage T7 RNA polymerase
   7027..7182    +  CDS            lacZα (fragment): LacZα fragment of β-galactosidase; lacZ fragment
   7187..7615    +  rep_origin     f1 ori (sequence partly withheld): f1 bacteriophage origin of replication; arrow indicates direction of (+) strand synthesis
   7668..7772    +  promoter       AmpR promoter: bla
   7773..8633    +  CDS            AmpR: β-lactamase; bla; confers resistance to ampicillin, carbenicillin, and related antibiotics
   8804..9392    +  rep_origin     ori: high-copy-number ColE1/pMB1/pBR322/pUC origin of replication
   9575..9667    +  CDS            lacI (fragment): lac repressor; lacI; The lac repressor binds to the lac operator to inhibit transcription in E. coli. This inhibition can be relieved by adding lactose or isopropyl-β-D-thiogalactopyranoside (IPTG).
   9680..9701    +  protein_bind   CAP binding site: CAP binding activates transcription in the presence of cAMP. E. coli catabolite activator protein
   9716..9746    +  promoter       lac promoter: promoter for the E. coli lac operon
   9754..9770    +  protein_bind   lac operator: The lac repressor binds to the lac operator to inhibit transcription in E. coli. This inhibition can be relieved by adding lactose or isopropyl-β-D-thiogalactopyranoside (IPTG). lac repressor encoded by lacI
   9815..9833    +  promoter       T3 promoter: promoter for bacteriophage T3 RNA polymerase
