[The description below was written by a language model from this plasmid's Addgene catalogue record and pLannotate feature annotations shown in this document.]
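Description:
TFORF1048 is a third-generation-style, self-inactivating lentiviral expression plasmid built on the pLX_TRC317 backbone and carrying the human transcription factor PLAGL2 (also known as ZNF900) as a barcoded open reading frame. In bacteria it is maintained through a high-copy ColE1/pUC origin and selected with ampicillin via the β-lactamase gene. An f1 origin and remnants of a lac/lacZα cloning region flanked by T3 and T7 promoters are also present in the backbone. The depositor notes that the plasmid can recombine, which fits with its repeated LTR sequences.

The viral portion begins with an RSV promoter fused to a truncated HIV-1 5' LTR, which drives genomic RNA production in packaging cells. This is followed by the Ψ packaging signal with a gag fragment, the Rev response element for nuclear export of the unspliced transcript, and a cPPT/CTS element. It ends with a ΔU3 3' LTR that inactivates the LTR promoter after integration, followed by an SV40 polyadenylation signal. Within the transferred region, an SV40 promoter drives puromycin N-acetyltransferase for selecting transduced mammalian cells. A separate EF-1α promoter provides strong constitutive expression of the PLAGL2 coding sequence, with a downstream WPRE to enhance transcript stability and expression.

According to the record, each ORF in this collection is paired with a unique 24-bp barcode. The barcode is not annotated in the feature table, so its exact position is not stated; the short fragment hits between the ORF and the WPRE are probably incidental matches. The construct is intended for overexpressing PLAGL2, alone or in pooled transcription factor screens where barcodes identify the delivered factor, such as directed differentiation studies.
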