Addgene plasmid #141788: TFORF1048
Purpose: Lentiviral vector for overexpressing transcription factor ORFs with unique 24-bp barcodes. Barcodes facilitate identification of transcription factors in pooled screens.
Depositing lab: Feng Zhang. Depositing organization: Broad Institute. Publication: A transcription factor atlas of directed differentiation. Joung J, Ma S, Tay T, Geiger-Schuller KR, Kirchgatterer PC, Verdine VK, Guo B, Arias-Garcia MA, Allen WE, Singh A, Kuksenko O, Abudayyeh OO, Gootenberg JS, Fu Z, Macrae RK, Buenrostro JD, Regev A, Zhang F. Cell. 2023 Jan 5;186(1):209-229.e26. doi: 10.1016/j.cell.2022.11.026. PubMed 36608654.
Backbone
  Vector backbone: pLX_TRC317
  Backbone manufacturer: Broad Institute Genetic Perturbation Platform
  Backbone size w/o insert (bp): 8264
  Vector type: Mammalian Expression, Lentiviral
  Selectable markers: Puromycin
Growth in bacteria
  Bacterial resistance: Ampicillin, 100 μg/mL
  Growth temperature: 37°C
  Growth strain: NEB Stable
  Copy number: High Copy
Gene/Insert
  Gene/Insert name: PLAGL2
  Species: H. sapiens (human)
  Insert size (bp): 1592
  Entrez Gene: PLAGL2 (a.k.a. ZNF900)
  Promoter: EF1a
  Cloning method: Unknown
  Sequencing primers: 5′ GGGTGGAGACTGAAGTTAGGCCAG; 3′ CACATAGCGTAAAAGGAGCAACATAG
Terms and licenses: Academic/Nonprofit Terms; Industry Terms: Not Available to Industry
Depositor comments: NM_002657,XM_005260436,XM_011528864,XM_011528863,ENST00000246229 . The transcription factor ORF portion of this plasmid was synthesized by Genewiz. Please test multiple small colonies in case of plasmid recombination. To make this collection available in a timely manner, a portion of this collection was not fully sequenced by Addgene. If an Addgene verified full plasmid sequence is not available, please contact us prior to placing an order to request the full sequence.
How to cite: TFORF1048 was a gift from Feng Zhang (Addgene plasmid # 141788 ; http://n2t.net/addgene:141788 ; RRID:Addgene_141788)
