>Addgene plasmid #141788 | TFORF1048 | depositor partial sequence | sequence record 277501 | Insert
ACCGCCACCATGACCACATTTTTCACCAGCGTCCCCCCCTGGATTCAAGATGCAAAGCAGGAGGAGGAAG
TGGGCTGGAAACTAGTTCCCAGGCCTCGGGGCCGGGAGGCGGAGAGTCAAGTGAAGTGCCAATGTGAAAT
TTCGGGAACACCTTTCTCAAATGGGGAGAAGCTGAGGCCTCACAGCCTCCCGCAACCAGAGCAGAGACCA
TATAGCTGCCCTCAGCTGCACTGTGGCAAGGCTTTTGCTTCCAAATACAAGCTGTATAGGCACATGGCCA
CCCACTCAGCCCAGAAACCCCACCAGTGTATGTACTGTGATAAGATGTTTCACCGCAAGGACCATCTGCG
GAACCATCTGCAGACCCATGATCCTAACAAAGAGGCCCTCCACTGCTCTGAGTGCGGTAAGAATTACAAT
ACGAAGCTGGGCTACCGGCGCCACCTGGCCATGCATGCTGCCAGCAGCGGTGACCTCAGCTGCAAGGTGT
GCCTGCAGACCTTTGAGAGTACCCAGGCCCTGCTAGAGCACCTGAAGGCCCACTCACGCCGGGTAGCAGG
CGGTGCCAAGGAGAAGAAGCACCCCTGTGACCACTGCGACCGGCGGTTCTATACTCGTAAGGATGTACGG
CGGCACCTAGTGGTGCACACAGGCCGTAAGGACTTCCTGTGCCAGTACTGTGCCCAGCGGTTTGGCCGTA
AGGACCACCTGACGCGTCATGTCAAGAAGAGCCACTCGCAGGAGCTGCTCAAGATCAAGACAGAGCCCGT
GGACATGTTAGGCCTACTCAGCTGCAGCTCCACAGTCAGTGTGAAGGAAGAGCTGAGCCCTGTGCTGTGC
ATGGCCTCTCGGGACGTAATGGGGACCAAGGCCTTCCCTGGCATGTTGCCCATGGGCATGTATGGTGCCC
ACATCCCTACCATGCCCAGCACGGGCGTGCCACACTCCCTGGTGCACAACACGCTGCCCATGGGTATGAG
CTACCCTCTGGAATCCTCACCTATCTCTTCCCCAGCTCAGCTCCCTCCAAAATACCAGCTTGGATCTACC
TCATACTTGCCCGACAAATTGCCCAAAGTGGAGGTGGATAGTTTTCTGGCGGAGCTTCCTGGAAGCCTGT
CTCTCTCATCCGCTGAACCCCAGCCCGCCTCACCTCAGCCGGCGGCAGCTGCGGCCCTCCTAGATGAAGC
ACTGCTTGCCAAGAGCCCCGCCAACCTCTCTGAGGCCCTCTGCGCTGCTAATGTGGACTTCTCCCACCTA
CTGGGCTTTCTTCCACTCAACCTGCCCCCGTGTAACCCACCTGGGGCCACAGGAGGCCTGGTCATGGGCT
ACTCCCAGGCTGAGGCACAGCCCCTGCTTACCACTTTGCAAGCTCAGCCTCAAGATTCCCCAGGAGCTGG
GGGACCACTGAACTTTGGGCCTCTGCACTCCTTGCCTCCTGTCTTCACGTCTGGCCTGAGTAGCACCACC
CTGCCTCGTTTCCATCAAGCATTCCAGTAGTAATGAACTAGTCCGTAACTTGAAAGTATTTCGATTTCTT
GGCTTTATATATCTTGTGGAAAGGACGAATTTGCCACATAGCAAGACAAAGA
