>Addgene plasmid #141788 | TFORF1048 | depositor partial sequence | sequence record 277502 | Barcode
ATTTGCCACATAGCAAGACAAAGA
